Addgene plasmid #207483: pIG-602_NY-ESO-1_TCR_RFP
Purpose: This plasmid can be used to generate HDR templates for non-viral knockin into the TRAC locus of human T cells.
Depositing lab: Alexander Marson. Depositing organization: J. David Gladstone Institutes. Publication: Modular pooled discovery of synthetic knockin sequences to program durable cell therapies. Blaeschke F, Chen YY, Apathy R, Daniel B, Chen AY, Chen PA, Sandor K, Zhang W, Li Z, Mowery CT, Yamamoto TN, Nyberg WA, To A, Yu R, Bueno R, Kim MC, Schmidt R, Goodman DB, Feuchtinger T, Eyquem J, Jimmie Ye C, Carnevale J, Satpathy AT, Shifrut E, Roth TL, Marson A. Cell. 2023 Sep 14;186(19):4216-4234.e33. doi: 10.1016/j.cell.2023.08.013. PubMed 37714135.
Backbone
  Vector backbone: PUC19
  Vector type: CRISPR
Growth in bacteria
  Bacterial resistance: Ampicillin, 100 μg/mL
  Growth temperature: 37°C
  Growth strain: NEB Stable
  Copy number: High Copy
Gene/Insert
  Gene/Insert name: RFP, NY-ESO-1_TCR
  Species: Synthetic
  Cloning method: Gibson Cloning
Resource information
  A portion of this plasmid was derived from a plasmid made by: NY-ESO-1 TCR sequence was provided by Antoni Ribas.
Terms and licenses: Academic/Nonprofit Terms; Industry Terms: Not Available to Industry
Depositor comments: Please visit https://doi.org/10.1101/2022.07.27.501186 for bioRxiv preprint.
How to cite: pIG-602_NY-ESO-1_TCR_RFP was a gift from Alexander Marson (Addgene plasmid # 207483 ; http://n2t.net/addgene:207483 ; RRID:Addgene_207483)
