[The description below was written by a language model from this plasmid's Addgene catalogue record and pLannotate feature annotations shown in this document.]
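Description:
pIG-602_NY-ESO-1_TCR_RFP is a 5,650 bp pUC19-based plasmid catalogued as a CRISPR vector. It serves as a source of homology-directed repair (HDR) templates for non-viral knock-in at the TRAC locus of human T cells, rather than as an expression plasmid in its own right. It is propagated in E. coli from the high-copy ColE1/pUC origin and selected with ampicillin through the β-lactamase gene and its bla promoter. Remnants of the pUC19 cloning region (lacZα fragment, partial MCS, lac promoter and operator, CAP site) flank the insert, which was assembled by Gibson cloning.

The synthetic payload runs in one orientation. An mCherry coding sequence (the "RFP") comes first, followed by a complete TCR β chain built from TRBV6-5, TRBJ2-2 and TRBC2. Next is a TRAV21 α-chain variable segment, which runs into a fragment of the TRAC constant region. Together these encode the NY-ESO-1-specific TCR. No mammalian promoter or polyadenylation signal is annotated, which fits a design in which the integrated cassette is driven by the endogenous TRAC locus and the new α variable region joins the genomic TRAC constant exons. The record does not state this explicitly. The short unannotated gaps between the coding segments could hold linker or self-cleaving peptide sequences, and the unannotated stretch upstream of mCherry, together with the TRAC fragment downstream, may correspond to homology arms, but the feature table does not identify any of these.

According to the record, the plasmid is used to generate HDR templates that place the tumour-antigen TCR and a red fluorescent marker into TRAC, so that edited cells can be tracked by fluorescence. The associated publication concerns modular pooled screening of synthetic knock-in sequences for T cell therapies.
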