Features (pLannotate 1.2.2; 17 found; start..end, strand, type, name):
    171..1031    -  CDS            AmpR: β-lactamase; bla; confers resistance to ampicillin, carbenicillin, and related antibiotics
   1032..1136    -  promoter       AmpR promoter: bla
   1231..1266    +  CDS            rop (fragment): Rop protein, which maintains plasmids at low copy number; rop
   1368..1467    +  misc_feature   bom (fragment): basis of mobility region from pBR322
   1477..1630    -  CDS            lacZα (fragment): LacZα fragment of β-galactosidase; lacZ fragment
   2052..2756    +  CDS            mCherry: mCherry is a basic (constitutively fluorescent) red fluorescent protein published in 2004, derived from Discosoma sp.. It is reported to be a very rapidly-maturing monomer with low acid sensitivity.
   2874..3215    +  CDS            TRBV6-5: TVB65_HUMAN - Experimental evidence at protein level: Swiss-Prot protein existence level 1. V region of the variable domain of T cell receptor (TR) beta chain that participates in the antigen recognition (PubMed:24600447). Alpha-beta T cell receptors are antigen specific receptors which are essential to the immune response and are present on the cell surface of T lymphocytes. Recognize peptide-major histocompatibility (MH) (pMH) complexes that are displayed by antigen presenting cells (APC), a prerequisite for efficient T cell adaptive immunity against pathogens (PubMed:25493333). Binding of a
   3222..3269    +  CDS            TRBJ2-2: TJB22_HUMAN - Protein predicted: Swiss-Prot protein existence level 4. J region of the variable domain of T cell receptor (TR) beta chain that participates in the antigen recognition (PubMed:24600447). Alpha-beta T cell receptors are antigen specific receptors which are essential to the immune response and are present on the cell surface of T lymphocytes. Recognize peptide-major histocompatibility (MH) (pMH) complexes that are displayed by antigen presenting cells (APC), a prerequisite for efficient T cell adaptive immunity against pathogens (PubMed:25493333). Binding of alpha-beta TR to pMH c
   3273..3806    +  CDS            TRBC2: TRBC2_HUMAN - Also known as TCRBC2 From Homo sapiens (Human).
   3888..4223    +  CDS            TRAV21: TVA21_HUMAN - Experimental evidence at protein level: Swiss-Prot protein existence level 1. V region of the variable domain of T cell receptor (TR) alpha chain that participates in the antigen recognition (PubMed:24600447). Alpha-beta T cell receptors are antigen specific receptors which are essential to the immune response and are present on the cell surface of T lymphocytes. Recognize peptide-major histocompatibility (MH) (pMH) complexes that are displayed by antigen presenting cells (APC), a prerequisite for efficient T cell adaptive immunity against pathogens (PubMed:25493333). Binding of
   4290..4559    +  CDS            TRAC (fragment): TRAC_HUMAN - Also known as TCRA. Experimental evidence at protein level: Swiss-Prot protein existence level 1. Constant region of T cell receptor (TR) alpha chain (PubMed:24600447). Alpha-beta T cell receptors are antigen specific receptors which are essential to the immune response and are present on the cell surface of T lymphocytes. Recognize peptide-major histocompatibility (MH) (pMH) complexes that are displayed by antigen presenting cells (APC), a prerequisite for efficient T cell adaptive immunity against pathogens (PubMed:25493333). Binding of alpha-beta TR to pMH complex initiates TR-
   4614..4647    +  misc_feature   MCS (fragment): pUC18/19 multiple cloning site
   4684..4700    -  protein_bind   lac operator: The lac repressor binds to the lac operator to inhibit transcription in E. coli. This inhibition can be relieved by adding lactose or isopropyl-β-D-thiogalactopyranoside (IPTG). lac repressor encoded by lacI
   4708..4738    -  promoter       lac promoter: promoter for the E. coli lac operon
   4753..4774    -  protein_bind   CAP binding site: CAP binding activates transcription in the presence of cAMP. E. coli catabolite activator protein
   4787..4879    -  CDS            lacI (fragment): lac repressor; lacI; The lac repressor binds to the lac operator to inhibit transcription in E. coli. This inhibition can be relieved by adding lactose or isopropyl-β-D-thiogalactopyranoside (IPTG).
   5062..5650    -  rep_origin     ori: high-copy-number ColE1/pMB1/pBR322/pUC origin of replication
>Addgene plasmid #207483 | pIG-602_NY-ESO-1_TCR_RFP | addgene full sequence | sequence record 412256 | Addgene NGS Result
GAAGATCCTTTGATCTTTTCTACGGGGTCTGACGCTCAGTGGAACGAAAACTCACGTTAAGGGATTTTGG
TCATGAGATTATCAAAAAGGATCTTCACCTAGATCCTTTTAAATTAAAAATGAAGTTTTAAATCAATCTA
AAGTATATATGAGTAAACTTGGTCTGACAGTTACCAATGCTTAATCAGTGAGGCACCTATCTCAGCGATC
TGTCTATTTCGTTCATCCATAGTTGCCTGACTCCCCGTCGTGTAGATAACTACGATACGGGAGGGCTTAC
CATCTGGCCCCAGTGCTGCAATGATACCGCGAGACCCACGCTCACCGGCTCCAGATTTATCAGCAATAAA
CCAGCCAGCCGGAAGGGCCGAGCGCAGAAGTGGTCCTGCAACTTTATCCGCCTCCATCCAGTCTATTAAT
TGTTGCCGGGAAGCTAGAGTAAGTAGTTCGCCAGTTAATAGTTTGCGCAACGTTGTTGCCATTGCTACAG
GCATCGTGGTGTCACGCTCGTCGTTTGGTATGGCTTCATTCAGCTCCGGTTCCCAACGATCAAGGCGAGT
TACATGATCCCCCATGTTGTGCAAAAAAGCGGTTAGCTCCTTCGGTCCTCCGATCGTTGTCAGAAGTAAG
TTGGCCGCAGTGTTATCACTCATGGTTATGGCAGCACTGCATAATTCTCTTACTGTCATGCCATCCGTAA
GATGCTTTTCTGTGACTGGTGAGTACTCAACCAAGTCATTCTGAGAATAGTGTATGCGGCGACCGAGTTG
CTCTTGCCCGGCGTCAATACGGGATAATACCGCGCCACATAGCAGAACTTTAAAAGTGCTCATCATTGGA
AAACGTTCTTCGGGGCGAAAACTCTCAAGGATCTTACCGCTGTTGAGATCCAGTTCGATGTAACCCACTC
GTGCACCCAACTGATCTTCAGCATCTTTTACTTTCACCAGCGTTTCTGGGTGAGCAAAAACAGGAAGGCA
AAATGCCGCAAAAAAGGGAATAAGGGCGACACGGAAATGTTGAATACTCATACTCTTCCTTTTTCAATAT
TATTGAAGCATTTATCAGGGTTATTGTCTCATGAGCGGATACATATTTGAATGTATTTAGAAAAATAAAC
AAATAGGGGTTCCGCGCACATTTCCCCGAAAAGTGCCACCTGACGTCTAAGAAACCATTATTATCATGAC
ATTAACCTATAAAAATAGGCGTATCACGAGGCCCTTTCGTCTCGCGCGTTTCGGTGATGACGGTGAAAAC
CTCTGACACATGCAGCTCCCGGAGACGGTCACAGCTTGTCTGTAAGCGGATGCCGGGAGCAGACAAGCCC
GTCAGGGCGCGTCAGCGGGTGTTGGCGGGTGTCGGGGCTGGCTTAACTATGCGGCATCAGAGCAGATTGT
ACTGAGAGTGCACCATATGCGGTGTGAAATACCGCACAGATGCGTAAGGAGAAAATACCGCATCAGGCGC
CATTCACCATTCAGGCTGCGCAACTGTTGGGAAGGGCGATCGGTGCGGGCCTCTTCGCTATTACGCCAGC
TGGCGAAAGGGGGATGTGCTGCAAGGCGATTAAGTTGGGTAACGCCAGGGTTTTCCCAGTCACGACGTTG
TAAAACGACGGCCAGTGAATTCGAGCTCGGTACCCGGGGATTTCAGGTTTCCTTGAGTGGCAGGCCAGGC
CTGGCCGTGAACGTTCACTGAAATCATGGCCTCTTGGCCAAGATTGATAGCTTGTGCCTGTCCCTGAGTC
CCAGTCCATCACGAGCAGCTGGTTTCTAAGATGCTATTTCCCGTATAAAGCATGAGCACGTGCATTCGCA
CGCCCACAGAGCCCCGCCCTTGTCCATCACTGGCATCTGGACTCCAGCCTGGGTTGGGGCAAAGAGGGAA
ATGAGATCATGTCCTAACCCTGATCCTCTTGTCCCACAGATATCCAGAACCCTGACCCTGCCGGATCGGG
TGGGACTAGTGGCGGTGGTGGTAGTGGAGGGCAGTGCACCAACTATGCGCTGCTGAAACTGGCGGGCGAT
GTGGAAAGCAACCCGGGCCCGGTGAGCAAGGGCGAGGAGGATAACATGGCCATCATCAAGGAGTTCATGC
GCTTCAAGGTGCACATGGAGGGCTCCGTGAACGGCCACGAGTTCGAGATCGAGGGTGAGGGAGAGGGCCG
CCCCTACGAGGGCACCCAGACCGCCAAGCTGAAGGTGACCAAGGGTGGCCCCCTGCCCTTCGCCTGGGAC
ATCCTGTCCCCTCAGTTCATGTACGGCTCCAAGGCCTACGTGAAGCACCCCGCCGACATCCCCGACTACT
TGAAGCTGTCCTTCCCCGAGGGCTTCAAGTGGGAGCGCGTGATGAACTTCGAGGACGGCGGCGTGGTGAC
CGTGACCCAGGACTCCTCCCTGCAGGACGGCGAGTTCATCTACAAGGTGAAGCTGCGCGGCACCAACTTC
CCCTCCGACGGCCCCGTAATGCAGAAGAAGACCATGGGCTGGGAGGCCTCCTCCGAGCGGATGTACCCCG
AGGACGGCGCCCTGAAGGGCGAGATCAAGCAGAGGCTGAAGCTGAAGGACGGCGGCCACTACGACGCTGA
GGTCAAGACCACCTACAAGGCCAAGAAGCCCGTGCAGCTGCCCGGCGCCTACAACGTCAACATCAAGTTG
GACATCACCTCCCACAACGAGGACTACACCATCGTGGAACAGTACGAACGCGCCGAGGGCCGCCACTCCA
CCGGCGGCATGGACGAGCTGTACAAGAGGGCTAAGAGAGGTTCAGGATCTGGTGGTGGTAGTGGGGGAGG
AACCGGTGCTGGAAGTGGTGAGGGCAGGGGATCTCTCCTTACTTGTGGCGACGTGGAGGAGAACCCCGGC
CCCATGAGCATCGGCCTCCTGTGCTGTGCAGCCTTGTCTCTCCTGTGGGCAGGTCCAGTGAATGCTGGTG
TCACTCAGACCCCAAAATTCCAGGTCCTGAAGACAGGACAGAGCATGACACTGCAGTGTGCCCAGGATAT
GAACCATGAATACATGTCCTGGTATCGACAAGACCCAGGCATGGGGCTGAGGCTGATTCATTACTCAGTT
GGTGCTGGTATCACTGACCAAGGAGAAGTCCCCAATGGCTACAATGTCTCCAGATCAACCACAGAGGATT
TCCCGCTCAGGCTGCTGTCGGCTGCTCCCTCCCAGACATCTGTGTACTTCTGTGCCAGCAGTTACGTCGG
GAACACCGGGGAGCTGTTTTTTGGAGAAGGCTCTAGGCTGACCGTACTGGAGGACCTGAAAAACGTGTTC
CCACCCGAGGTCGCTGTGTTTGAGCCATCAGAAGCAGAGATCTCCCACACCCAAAAGGCCACACTGGTAT
GCCTGGCCACAGGCTTCTACCCCGACCACGTGGAGCTGAGCTGGTGGGTGAATGGGAAGGAGGTGCACAG
TGGGGTCAGCACAGACCCGCAGCCCCTCAAGGAGCAGCCCGCCCTCAATGACTCCAGATACTGCCTGAGC
AGCCGCCTGAGGGTCTCGGCCACCTTCTGGCAGAACCCCCGCAACCACTTCCGCTGTCAAGTCCAGTTCT
ACGGGCTCTCGGAGAATGACGAGTGGACCCAGGATAGGGCCAAACCCGTCACCCAGATCGTCAGCGCCGA
GGCCTGGGGTAGAGCAGACTGTGGCTTCACCTCCGAGTCTTACCAGCAAGGGGTCCTGTCTGCCACCATC
CTCTATGAGATCTTGCTAGGGAAGGCCACCTTGTATGCCGTGCTGGTCAGTGCCCTCGTGCTGATGGCTA
TGGTCAAGAGAAAGGATTCCAGAGGCCGGGCCAAGCGGTCCGGATCCGGAGCCACCAACTTCAGCCTGCT
GAAGCAGGCCGGCGACGTGGAGGAGAACCCCGGCCCCATGGAGACCCTCTTGGGCCTGCTTATCCTTTGG
CTGCAGCTGCAATGGGTGAGCAGCAAACAGGAGGTGACGCAGATTCCTGCAGCTCTGAGTGTCCCAGAAG
GAGAAAACTTGGTTCTCAACTGCAGTTTCACTGATAGCGCTATTTACAACCTCCAGTGGTTTAGGCAGGA
CCCTGGGAAAGGTCTCACATCTCTGTTGCTTATTCAGTCAAGTCAGAGAGAGCAAACAAGTGGAAGACTT
AATGCCTCGCTGGATAAATCATCAGGACGTAGTACTTTATACATTGCAGCTTCTCAGCCTGGTGACTCAG
CCACCTACCTCTGTGCTGTGAGGCCCCTGTACGGAGGAAGCTACATACCTACATTTGGAAGAGGAACCAG
CCTTATTGTTCATCCGTATATCCAGAACCCTGACCCTGCGGTGTACCAGCTGAGAGACTCTAAATCCAGT
GACAAGTCTGTCTGCCTATTCACCGATTTTGATTCTCAAACAAATGTGTCACAAAGTAAGGATTCTGATG
TGTATATCACAGACAAAACTGTGCTAGACATGAGGTCTATGGACTTCAAGAGCAACAGTGCTGTGGCCTG
GAGCAACAAATCTGACTTTGCATGTGCAAACGCCTTCAACAACAGCATTATTCCAGAAGACACCTTCTTC
CCCAGCCCAGGTAAGGGCAGCTTTGGTGCCTTCGCAGGCTGTTTCCTTGCTTCAGGAATGGCCATCCTCT
AGAGTCGACCTGCAGGCATGCAAGCTTGGCGTAATCATGGTCATAGCTGTTTCCTGTGTGAAATTGTTAT
CCGCTCACAATTCCACACAACATACGAGCCGGAAGCATAAAGTGTAAAGCCTGGGGTGCCTAATGAGTGA
GCTAACTCACATTAATTGCGTTGCGCTCACTGCCCGCTTTCCAGTCGGGAAACCTGTCGTGCCAGCTGCA
TTAATGAATCGGCCAACGCGCGGGGAGAGGCGGTTTGCGTATTGGGCGCTCTTCCGCTTCCTCGCTCACT
GACTCGCTGCGCTCGGTCGTTCGGCTGCGGCGAGCGGTATCAGCTCACTCAAAGGCGGTAATACGGTTAT
CCACAGAATCAGGGGATAACGCAGGAAAGAACATGTGAGCAAAAGGCCAGCAAAAGGCCAGGAACCGTAA
AAAGGCCGCGTTGCTGGCGTTTTTCCATAGGCTCCGCCCCCCTGACGAGCATCACAAAAATCGACGCTCA
AGTCAGAGGTGGCGAAACCCGACAGGACTATAAAGATACCAGGCGTTTCCCCCTGGAAGCTCCCTCGTGC
GCTCTCCTGTTCCGACCCTGCCGCTTACCGGATACCTGTCCGCCTTTCTCCCTTCGGGAAGCGTGGCGCT
TTCTCATAGCTCACGCTGTAGGTATCTCAGTTCGGTGTAGGTCGTTCGCTCCAAGCTGGGCTGTGTGCAC
GAACCCCCCGTTCAGCCCGACCGCTGCGCCTTATCCGGTAACTATCGTCTTGAGTCCAACCCGGTAAGAC
ACGACTTATCGCCACTGGCAGCAGCCACTGGTAACAGGATTAGCAGAGCGAGGTATGTAGGCGGTGCTAC
AGAGTTCTTGAAGTGGTGGCCTAACTACGGCTACACTAGAAGAACAGTATTTGGTATCTGCGCTCTGCTG
AAGCCAGTTACCTTCGGAAAAAGAGTTGGTAGCTCTTGATCCGGCAAACAAACCACCGCTGGTAGCGGTG
GTTTTTTTGTTTGCAAGCAGCAGATTACGCGCAGAAAAAAAGGATCTCAA
